>Addgene plasmid #172622 | pBABE-2xFLAG-2xSTREP-CCND3-Puro | addgene full sequence | sequence record 340215 | Addgene NGS Result
CTGCAGCCTGAATATGGGCCAAACAGGATATCTGTGGTAAGCAGTTCCTGCCCCGGCTCAGGGCCAAGAA
CAGATGGAACAGCTGAATATGGGCCAAACAGGATATCTGTGGTAAGCAGTTCCTGCCCCGGCTCAGGGCC
AAGAACAGATGGTCCCCAGATGCGGTCCAGCCCTCAGCAGTTTCTAGAGAACCATCAGATGTTTCCAGGG
TGCCCCAAGGACCTGAAATGACCCTGTGCCTTATTTGAACTAACCAATCAGTTCGCTTCTCGCTTCTGTT
CGCGCGCTTCTGCTCCCCGAGCTCAATAAAAGAGCCCACAACCCCTCACTCGGGGCGCCAGTCCTCCGAT
TGACTGAGTCGCCCGGGTACCCGTGTATCCAATAAACCCTCTTGCAGTTGCATCCGACTTGTGGTCTCGC
TGTTCCTTGGGAGGGTCTCCTCTGAGTGATTGACTACCCGTCAGCGGGGGTCTTTCATTTGGGGGCTCGT
CCGGGATCGGGAGACCCCTGCCCAGGGACCACCGACCCACCACCGGGAGGCAAGCTGGCCAGCAACTTAT
CTGTGTCTGTCCGATTGTCTAGTGTCTATGACTGATTTTATGCGCCTGCGTCGGTACTAGTTAGCTAACT
AGCTCTGTATCTGGCGGACCCGTGGTGGAACTGACGAGTTCTGAACACCCGGCCGCAACCCTGGGAGACG
TCCCAGGGACTTTGGGGGCCGTTTTTGTGGCCCGACCTGAGGAAGGGAGTCGATGTGGAATCCGACCCCG
TCAGGATATGTGGTTCTGGTAGGAGACGAGAACCTAAAACAGTTCCCGCCTCCGTCTGAATTTTTGCTTT
CGGTTTGGAACCGAAGCCGCGCGTCTTGTCTGCTGCAGCGCTGCAGCATCGTTCTGTGTTGTCTCTGTCT
GACTGTGTTTCTGTATTTGTCTGAAAATTAGGGCCAGACTGTTACCACTCCCTTAAGTTTGACCTTAGGT
CACTGGAAAGATGTCGAGCGGATCGCTCACAACCAGTCGGTAGATGTCAAGAAGAGACGTTGGGTTACCT
TCTGCTCTGCAGAATGGCCAACCTTTAACGTCGGATGGCCGCGAGACGGCACCTTTAACCGAGACCTCAT
CACCCAGGTTAAGATCAAGGTCTTTTCACCTGGCCCGCATGGACACCCAGACCAGGTCCCCTACATCGTG
ACCTGGGAAGCCTTGGCTTTTGACCCCCCTCCCTGGGTCAAGCCCTTTGTACACCCTAAGCCTCCGCCTC
CTCTTCCTCCATCCGCCCCGTCTCTCCCCCTTGAACCTCCTCGTTCGACCCCGCCTCGATCCTCCCTTTA
TCCAGCCCTCACTCCTTCTCTAGGCGCCGGCCGGATCCCAGTGTGGTGGTACGTAGGAATTCAGCATGGA
CTACAAGGACGACGATGACAAGGTACCAGGATCTGGGGATTATAAAGATGATGATGATAAAGGGTCGGCC
GCCAGCTGGAGCCACCCTCAGTTCGAGAAGGGAGGAGGAAGCGGCGGAGGCAGCGGAGGAGGAAGCTGGA
GCCACCCGCAGTTCGAGAAAGGAGCTGGATCCAGCAGCGAGCTGCTGTGTTGCGAAGGCACCCGGCACGC
GCCCCGGGCCGGGCCGGACCCGCGGCTGCTGGGGGACCAGCGTGTCCTGCAGAGCCTGCTCCGCCTGGAG
GAGCGCTACGTACCCCGCGCCTCCTACTTCCAGTGCGTGCAGCGGGAGATCAAGCCGCACATGCGGAAGA
TGCTGGCTTACTGGATGCTGGAGGTATGTGAGGAGCAGCGCTGTGAGGAGGAAGTCTTCCCCCTGGCCAT
GAACTACCTGGATCGCTACCTGTCTTGCGTCCCCACCCGAAAGGCGCAGTTGCAGCTCCTGGGTGCGGTC
TGCATGCTGCTGGCCTCCAAGCTGCGCGAGACCACGCCCCTGACCATCGAAAAACTGTGCATCTACACCG
ACCACGCTGTCTCTCCCCGCCAGTTGCGGGACTGGGAGGTGCTGGTCCTAGGGAAGCTCAAGTGGGACCT
GGCTGCTGTGATTGCACATGATTTCCTGGCCTTCATTCTGCACCGGCTCTCTCTGCCCCGTGACCGACAG
GCCTTGGTCAAAAAGCATGCCCAGACCTTTTTGGCCCTCTGTGCTACAGATTATACCTTTGCCATGTACC
CGCCATCCATGATCGCCACGGGCAGCATTGGGGCTGCAGTGCAAGGCCTGGGTGCCTGCTCCATGTCCGG
GGATGAGCTCACAGAGCTGCTGGCAGGGATCACTGGCACTGAAGTGGACTGCCTGCGGGCCTGTCAGGAG
CAGATCGAAGCTGCACTCAGGGAGAGCCTCAGGGAAGCCGCTCAGACCAGCTCCAGCCCAGCGCCCAAAG
CCCCCCGGGGCTCCAGCAGCCAAGGGCCCAGCCAGACCAGCACTCCTACAGATGTCACAGCCATACACCT
GTAGCTCGACCCTGTGGAATGTGTGTCAGTTAGGGTGTGGAAAGTCCCCAGGCTCCCCAGCAGGCAGAAG
TATGCAAAGCATGCATCTCAATTAGTCAGCAACCAGGTGTGGAAAGTCCCCAGGCTCCCCAGCAGGCAGA
AGTATGCAAAGCATGCATCTCAATTAGTCAGCAACCATAGTCCCGCCCCTAACTCCGCCCATCCCGCCCC
TAACTCCGCCCAGTTCCGCCCATTCTCCGCCCCATGGCTGACTAATTTTTTTTATTTATGCAGAGGCCGA
GGCCGCCTCGGCCTCTGAGCTATTCCAGAAGTAGTGAGGAGGCTTTTTTGGAGGCCTAGGCTTTTGCAAA
AAGCTTACCATGACCGAGTACAAGCCCACGGTGCGCCTCGCCACCCGCGACGACGTCCCCAGGGCCGTAC
GCACCCTCGCCGCCGCGTTCGCCGACTACCCCGCCACGCGCCACACCGTCGATCCGGACCGCCACATCGA
GCGGGTCACCGAGCTGCAAGAACTCTTCCTCACGCGCGTCGGGCTCGACATCGGCAAGGTGTGGGTCGCG
GACGACGGCGCCGCGGTGGCGGTCTGGACCACGCCGGAGAGCGTCGAAGCGGGGGCGGTGTTCGCCGAGA
TCGGCCCGCGCATGGCCGAGTTGAGCGGTTCCCGGCTGGCCGCGCAGCAACAGATGGAAGGCCTCCTGGC
GCCGCACCGGCCCAAGGAGCCCGCGTGGTTCCTGGCCACCGTCGGCGTCTCGCCCGACCACCAGGGCAAG
GGTCTGGGCAGCGCCGTCGTGCTCCCCGGAGTGGAGGCGGCCGAGCGCGCCGGGGTGCCCGCCTTCCTGG
AGACCTCCGCGCCCCGCAACCTCCCCTTCTACGAGCGGCTCGGCTTCACCGTCACCGCCGACGTCGAGGT
GCCCGAAGGACCGCGCACCTGGTGCATGACCCGCAAGCCCGGTGCCTGACGCCCGCCCCACGACCCGCAG
CGCCCGACCGAAAGGAGCGCACGACCCCATGCATCGATAAAATAAAAGATTTTATTTAGTCTCCAGAAAA
AGGGGGGAATGAAAGACCCCACCTGTAGGTTTGGCAAGCTAGCTTAAGTAACGCCATTTTGCAAGGCATG
GAAAAATACATAACTGAGAATAGAGAAGTTCAGATCAAGGTCAGGAACAGATGGAACAGCTGAATATGGG
CCAAACAGGATATCTGTGGTAAGCAGTTCCTGCCCCGGCTCAGGGCCAAGAACAGATGGAACAGCTGAAT
ATGGGCCAAACAGGATATCTGTGGTAAGCAGTTCCTGCCCCGGCTCAGGGCCAAGAACAGATGGTCCCCA
GATGCGGTCCAGCCCTCAGCAGTTTCTAGAGAACCATCAGATGTTTCCAGGGTGCCCCAAGGACCTGAAA
TGACCCTGTGCCTTATTTGAACTAACCAATCAGTTCGCTTCTCGCTTCTGTTCGCGCGCTTCTGCTCCCC
GAGCTCAATAAAAGAGCCCACAACCCCTCACTCGGGGCGCCAGTCCTCCGATTGACTGAGTCGCCCGGGT
ACCCGTGTATCCAATAAACCCTCTTGCAGTTGCATCCGACTTGTGGTCTCGCTGTTCCTTGGGAGGGTCT
CCTCTGAGTGATTGACTACCCGTCAGCGGGGGTCTTTCACATGCAGCATGTATCAAAATTAATTTGGTTT
TTTTTCTTAAGTATTTACATTAAATGGCCATAGTTGCATTAATGAATCGGCCAACGCGCGGGGAGAGGCG
GTTTGCGTATTGGGCGCTCTTCCGCTTCCTCGCTCACTGACTCGCTGCGCTCGGTCGTTCGGCTGCGGCG
AGCGGTATCAGCTCACTCAAAGGCGGTAATACGGTTATCCACAGAATCAGGGGATAACGCAGGAAAGAAC
ATGTGAGCAAAAGGCCAGCAAAAGGCCAGGAACCGTAAAAAGGCCGCGTTGCTGGCGTTTTTCCATAGGC
TCCGCCCCCCTGACGAGCATCACAAAAATCGACGCTCAAGTCAGAGGTGGCGAAACCCGACAGGACTATA
AAGATACCAGGCGTTTCCCCCTGGAAGCTCCCTCGTGCGCTCTCCTGTTCCGACCCTGCCGCTTACCGGA
TACCTGTCCGCCTTTCTCCCTTCGGGAAGCGTGGCGCTTTCTCATAGCTCACGCTGTAGGTATCTCAGTT
CGGTGTAGGTCGTTCGCTCCAAGCTGGGCTGTGTGCACGAACCCCCCGTTCAGCCCGACCGCTGCGCCTT
ATCCGGTAACTATCGTCTTGAGTCCAACCCGGTAAGACACGACTTATCGCCACTGGCAGCAGCCACTGGT
AACAGGATTAGCAGAGCGAGGTATGTAGGCGGTGCTACAGAGTTCTTGAAGTGGTGGCCTAACTACGGCT
ACACTAGAAGAACAGTATTTGGTATCTGCGCTCTGCTGAAGCCAGTTACCTTCGGAAAAAGAGTTGGTAG
CTCTTGATCCGGCAAACAAACCACCGCTGGTAGCGGTGGTTTTTTTGTTTGCAAGCAGCAGATTACGCGC
AGAAAAAAAGGATCTCAAGAAGATCCTTTGATCTTTTCTACGGGGTCTGACGCTCAGTGGAACGAAAACT
CACGTTAAGGGATTTTGGTCATGAGATTATCAAAAAGGATCTTCACCTAGATCCTTTTGCGGCCGCAAAT
CAATCTAAAGTATATATGAGTAAACTTGGTCTGACAGTTACCAATGCTTAATCAGTGAGGCACCTATCTC
AGCGATCTGTCTATTTCGTTCATCCATAGTTGCCTGACTCCCCGTCGTGTAGATAACTACGATACGGGAG
GGCTTACCATCTGGCCCCAGTGCTGCAATGATACCGCGAGACCCACGCTCACCGGCTCCAGATTTATCAG
CAATAAACCAGCCAGCCGGAAGGGCCGAGCGCAGAAGTGGTCCTGCAACTTTATCCGCCTCCATCCAGTC
TATTAATTGTTGCCGGGAAGCTAGAGTAAGTAGTTCGCCAGTTAATAGTTTGCGCAACGTTGTTGCCATT
GCTACAGGCATCGTGGTGTCACGCTCGTCGTTTGGTATGGCTTCATTCAGCTCCGGTTCCCAACGATCAA
GGCGAGTTACATGATCCCCCATGTTGTGCAAAAAAGCGGTTAGCTCCTTCGGTCCTCCGATCGTTGTCAG
AAGTAAGTTGGCCGCAGTGTTATCACTCATGGTTATGGCAGCACTGCATAATTCTCTTACTGTCATGCCA
TCCGTAAGATGCTTTTCTGTGACTGGTGAGTACTCAACCAAGTCATTCTGAGAATAGTGTATGCGGCGAC
CGAGTTGCTCTTGCCCGGCGTCAATACGGGATAATACCGCGCCACATAGCAGAACTTTAAAAGTGCTCAT
CATTGGAAAACGTTCTTCGGGGCGAAAACTCTCAAGGATCTTACCGCTGTTGAGATCCAGTTCGATGTAA
CCCACTCGTGCACCCAACTGATCTTCAGCATCTTTTACTTTCACCAGCGTTTCTGGGTGAGCAAAAACAG
GAAGGCAAAATGCCGCAAAAAAGGGAATAAGGGCGACACGGAAATGTTGAATACTCATACTCTTCCTTTT
TCAATATTATTGAAGCATTTATCAGGGTTATTGTCTCATGAGCGGATACATATTTGAATGTATTTAGAAA
AATAAACAAATAGGGGTTCCGCGCACATTTCCCCGAAAAGTGCCAC
Features (pLannotate 1.2.2; 14 found; start..end, strand, type, name):
      8..477     +  LTR            LTR: long terminal repeat from Moloney murine leukemia virus
    601..875     +  misc_feature   MESV Ψ (fragment): packaging signal of murine embryonic stem cell virus
    942..1358    +  CDS            gag (truncated): truncated Moloney murine leukemia virus (MMLV) gag gene lacking the start codon
   1402..1422    +  CDS            FLAG (fragment): FLAG® epitope tag, followed by an enterokinase cleavage site
   1537..1556    +  CDS            Strep-Tag II (fragment): peptide that binds Strep-Tactin®, an engineered form of streptavidin
   1579..2451    +  CDS            CCND3: CCND3_HUMAN - Experimental evidence at protein level: Swiss-Prot protein existence level 1. Regulatory component of the cyclin D3-CDK4 (DC) complex that phosphorylates and inhibits members of the retinoblastoma (RB) protein family including RB1 and regulates the cell-cycle during G(1)/S transition. Phosphorylation of RB1 allows dissociation of the transcription factor E2F from the RB/E2F complex and the subsequent transcription of E2F target genes which are responsible for the progression through the G(1) phase. Hypophosphorylates RB1 in early G(1) phase. Cyclin D-CDK4 complexes are major inte
   2471..2800    +  promoter       SV40 promoter: SV40 enhancer and early promoter
   2810..3409    +  CDS            PuroR: puromycin N-acetyltransferase; pac from Streptomyces alboniger; confers resistance to puromycin
   3508..3629    +  LTR            3' LTR (ΔU3) (fragment): self-inactivating 3' long terminal repeat (LTR) from Moloney murine leukemia virus
   3630..4099    +  LTR            LTR: long terminal repeat from Moloney murine leukemia virus
   4165..4217    -  CDS            lacI (fragment): lac repressor; lacI; The lac repressor binds to the lac operator to inhibit transcription in E. coli. This inhibition can be relieved by adding lactose or isopropyl-β-D-thiogalactopyranoside (IPTG).
   4400..4988    -  rep_origin     ori: high-copy-number ColE1/pMB1/pBR322/pUC origin of replication
   5148..6008    -  CDS            AmpR: β-lactamase; bla; confers resistance to ampicillin, carbenicillin, and related antibiotics
   6009..6113    -  promoter       AmpR promoter: bla
