[The description below was written by a language model from this plasmid's Addgene catalogue record and pLannotate feature annotations shown in this document.]
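Description:
pBABE-2xFLAG-2xSTREP-CCND3-Puro is a 6.1 kb Moloney murine leukemia virus-based retroviral expression vector built on the pBABE-Puro backbone, designed for stable delivery of tagged human cyclin D3 into mammalian cells. In bacteria it is maintained as a high-copy plasmid through a ColE1/pUC-type origin and selected with ampicillin via the β-lactamase gene and its native promoter. A short lacI fragment in the backbone appears to be a non-functional remnant.

The proviral region is flanked by MMLV long terminal repeats. Downstream of the 5′ LTR lie a packaging signal (Ψ) and a truncated gag segment lacking its start codon, which together promote efficient encapsidation of the transcript when the plasmid is introduced into a packaging cell line that supplies the viral proteins in trans. No separate internal promoter is annotated upstream of the insert, so the CCND3 open reading frame is evidently transcribed from the 5′ LTR, consistent with the stated aim of constitutive, near-physiological expression. The cyclin D3 coding sequence carries an N-terminal 2xFLAG-2xSTREP tag; the automated annotation detects only partial FLAG and Strep-Tag II matches just upstream of CCND3, in keeping with this tandem arrangement. An SV40 enhancer/early promoter then drives puromycin N-acetyltransferase, allowing selection of transduced cells. The region before the 3′ LTR is partly annotated as a ΔU3 fragment, but an apparently full LTR follows it.

The dual tag suits immunodetection and tandem or Strep-Tactin affinity purification of cyclin D3, the regulatory partner of CDK4 that controls RB phosphorylation and G1/S progression. The associated publication concerns the regulation of D-type cyclins by the CRL4(AMBRA1) ubiquitin ligase.
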