Addgene plasmid #172622: pBABE-2xFLAG-2xSTREP-CCND3-Puro
Purpose: Retroviral vector for the constitutive, near-physiological expression of 2xFLAG-2xSTREP-tagged cyclin D3 and a puromycin resistance marker in mammalian cells
Depositing lab: Michele Pagano. Depositing organization: NYU Grossman School of Medicine. Publication: CRL4(AMBRA1) is a master regulator of D-type cyclins. Simoneschi D, Rona G, Zhou N, Jeong YT, Jiang S, Milletti G, Arbini AA, O'Sullivan A, Wang AA, Nithikasem S, Keegan S, Siu Y, Cianfanelli V, Maiani E, Nazio F, Cecconi F, Boccalatte F, Fenyo D, Jones DR, Busino L, Pagano M. Nature. 2021 Apr;592(7856):789-793. doi: 10.1038/s41586-021-03445-y. Epub 2021 Apr 14. PubMed 33854235.
Backbone
  Vector backbone: pBABE-Puro
  Vector type: Mammalian Expression, Retroviral
  Selectable markers: Puromycin
Growth in bacteria
  Bacterial resistance: Ampicillin, 100 μg/mL
  Growth temperature: 37°C
  Growth strain: NEB Stable
  Copy number: High Copy
Gene/Insert
  Gene/Insert name: CCND3 (alt name: cyclin D3)
  Species: H. sapiens (human)
  Entrez Gene: CCND3
  Tag / fusion protein: 2xFLAG-2xSTREP (N terminal on insert)
  Cloning method: Restriction Enzyme; 5′ cloning site Unknown (unknown if destroyed); 3′ cloning site Unknown (unknown if destroyed)
  Sequencing primers: 5′ pBABE 5'; 3′ pBABE 3'
Terms and licenses: Academic/Nonprofit Terms; Industry Terms: Not Available to Industry
How to cite: pBABE-2xFLAG-2xSTREP-CCND3-Puro was a gift from Michele Pagano (Addgene plasmid # 172622 ; http://n2t.net/addgene:172622 ; RRID:Addgene_172622)
